>Addgene plasmid #60496 | pSBtet-BP | depositor full sequence | sequence record 97551 | pSBtet-BP sequence 8003 bps
GGATCCCTATACAGTTGAAGTCGGAAGTTTACATACACTTAAGTTGGAGTCATTAAAACTCGTTTTTCAA
CTACTCCACAAATTTCTTGTTAACAAACAATAGTTTTGGCAAGTCAGTTAGGACATCTACTTTGTGCATG
ACACAAGTCATTTTTCCAACAATTGTTTACAGACAGATTATTTCACTTATAATTCACTGTATCACAATTC
CAGTGGGTCAGAAGTTTACATACACTAAGTTCGACTCCTCTGCAGAATGCGGCGATGTTTCGGTAAGGGG
TCCGCTATCTAGACGAGTTTACTCCCTATCAGTGATAGAGAACGTATGTCGAGTTTACTCCCTATCAGTG
ATAGAGAACGATGTCGAGTTTACTCCCTATCAGTGATAGAGAACGTATGTCGAGTTTACTCCCTATCAGT
GATAGAGAACGTATGTCGAGTTTACTCCCTATCAGTGATAGAGAACGTATGTCGAGTTTATCCCTATCAG
TGATAGAGAACGTATGTCGAGTTTACTCCCTATCAGTGATAGAGAACGTATGTCGATTAGGCGTGTACGG
TGGGCGCCTATAAAAGCAGAGCTCGTTTAGTGAACCGTCAGATCGCCTGGAGCCAATTCCAACTCTTTTG
CCTTATACCTACTTTCCGTACCACTTCCTACCCTCGAAAGGCCTCTGAGGCCACCATGGAAGATGCCAAA
AACATTAAGAAGGGCCCAGCGCCATTCTACCCACTCGAAGACGGGACCGCCGGCGAGCAGCTGCACAAAG
CCATGAAGCGCTACGCCCTGGTGCCCGGCACCATCGCCTTTACCGACGCACATATCGAGGTGGACATTAC
CTACGCCGAGTACTTCGAGATGAGCGTTCGGCTGGCAGAAGCTATGAAGCGCTATGGGCTGAATACAAAC
CATCGGATCGTGGTGTGCAGCGAGAATAGCTTGCAGTTCTTCATGCCCGTGTTGGGTGCCCTGTTCATCG
GTGTGGCTGTGGCCCCAGCTAACGACATCTACAACGAGCGCGAGCTGCTGAACAGCATGGGCATCAGCCA
GCCCACCGTCGTATTCGTGAGCAAGAAAGGGCTGCAAAAGATCCTCAACGTGCAAAAGAAGCTACCGATC
ATACAAAAGATCATCATCATGGATAGCAAGACCGACTACCAGGGCTTCCAAAGCATGTACACCTTCGTGA
CTTCCCATTTGCCACCCGGCTTCAACGAGTACGACTTCGTGCCCGAGAGCTTCGACCGGGACAAAACCAT
CGCCCTGATCATGAACAGTAGTGGCAGTACCGGATTGCCCAAGGGCGTAGCCCTACCGCACCGCACCGCT
TGTGTCCGATTCAGTCATGCCCGCGACCCCATCTTCGGCAACCAGATCATCCCCGACACCGCTATCCTCA
GCGTGGTGCCATTTCACCACGGCTTCGGCATGTTCACCACGCTGGGCTACTTGATCTGCGGCTTTCGGGT
CGTGCTCATGTACCGCTTCGAGGAGGAGCTATTCTTGCGCAGCTTGCAAGACTATAAGATTCAATCTGCC
CTGCTGGTGCCCACACTATTTAGCTTCTTCGCTAAGAGCACTCTCATCGACAAGTACGACCTAAGCAACT
TGCACGAGATCGCCAGCGGCGGGGCGCCGCTCAGCAAGGAGGTAGGTGAGGCCGTGGCCAAACGCTTCCA
CCTACCAGGCATCCGCCAGGGCTACGGCCTGACAGAAACAACCAGCGCCATTCTGATCACCCCCGAAGGG
GACGACAAGCCTGGCGCAGTAGGCAAGGTGGTGCCCTTCTTCGAGGCTAAGGTGGTGGACTTGGACACCG
GTAAGACACTGGGTGTGAACCAGCGCGGCGAGCTGTGCGTCCGTGGCCCCATGATCATGAGCGGCTACGT
TAACAACCCCGAGGCTACAAACGCTCTCATCGACAAGGACGGCTGGCTGCACAGCGGCGACATCGCCTAC
TGGGACGAGGACGAGCACTTCTTCATCGTGGACCGGCTGAAGAGCCTGATCAAATACAAGGGCTACCAGG
TAGCCCCAGCCGAACTGGAGAGCATCCTGCTGCAACACCCCAACATCTTCGACGCCGGGGTCGCCGGCCT
GCCCGACGACGATGCCGGCGAGCTGCCCGCCGCAGTCGTCGTGCTGGAACACGGTAAAACCATGACCGAG
AAGGAGATCGTGGACTATGTGGCCAGCCAGGTTACAACCGCCAAGAAGCTGCGCGGTGGTGTTGTGTTCG
TGGACGAGGTGCCTAAAGGACTGACCGGCAAGTTGGACGCCCGCAAGATCCGCGAGATTCTCATTAAGGC
CAAGAAGGGCGGCAAGATCGCCGTGTAAGGCCTGTCAGGCCAAGCTTCCATCGATAGACATGATAAGATA
CATTGATGAGTTTGGACAAACCACAACAAGAATGCAGTGAAAAAAATGCTTTATTTGTGAAATTTGTGAT
GCTATTGCTTTATTTGTAACCATTATAAGCTGCAATAAACAAGTTAACAACAACAATTGCATTCATTTTA
TGTTTCAGGTTCAGGGGGAGATGTGGGAGGTTTTTTAAAGCAAGTAAAACCTCTACAAATGTGGTACCTA
GGCGAGACCCTGTCTCACAAAATAAAGTAAGCCCGGACTGAGTGCGGAAAGGCGGGCCTGGCGGGTCTGG
TCTCCCCATGCGGGCCACCAGAGGCCCTGCAGCCTTCAGTCGCTTGAAGGGGTAATGGCGCTTCCACTCA
CAAACATGGCGGACAGAGCGTGTGAACGAGATGAACAGCCCCTCAAAAATATGGCCGCCGAGGCTGGACG
GCCGTGCCCCAGCAGCACCGCCTCCGCGCCCCACGTGATCTCTCGCCGGGCACAGCGCTGACCGCGGAGG
TCCAACCGGAAGAATGTCCGGATTGGACATTCGGAAGAGGGCCCGCCTTCCCTGGGGAATCTCTGCGCAC
GCGCAGAACGCTTCGACCAATGAAAACACAGGAAGCCGTCCGCGCAACCGCGTTGCGTCACTTCTGCCGC
CCCTGTTTCAAGGTATATAGCCGTAGACGGAACTTCGCCTTTCTCTCGGCCTTAGCGCCATTTTTTTGGG
TGAGTGTTTTTTGGTTCCTGCGTTGGGATTCCGTGTACAATCCATAGACATCTGACCTCGGCACTTAGCA
TCATCACAGCAAACTAACTGTAGCCTTTCTCTCTTTCCCTGTAGAAACCTCTGCACCTGAGGCCACCATG
AGCGAGCTGATTAAGGAGAACATGCACATGAAGCTGTACATGGAGGGCACCGTGGACAACCATCACTTCA
AGTGCACATCCGAGGGCGAAGGCAAGCCCTACGAGGGCACCCAGACCATGAGAATCAAGGTGGTCGAGGG
CGGCCCTCTCCCCTTCGCCTTCGACATCCTGGCTACTAGCTTCCTCTACGGCAGCAAGACCTTCATCAAC
CACACCCAGGGCATCCCCGACTTCTTCAAGCAGTCCTTCCCTGAGGGCTTCACATGGGAGAGAGTCACCA
CATACGAAGACGGGGGCGTGCTGACCGCTACCCAGGACACCAGCCTCCAGGACGGCTGCCTCATCTACAA
CGTCAAGATCAGAGGGGTGAACTTCACATCCAACGGCCCTGTGATGCAGAAGAAAACACTCGGCTGGGAG
GCCTTCACCGAGACGCTGTACCCCGCTGACGGCGGCCTGGAAGGCAGAAACGACATGGCCCTGAAGCTCG
TGGGCGGGAGCCATCTGATCGCAAACATCAAGACCACATATAGATCCAAGAAACCCGCTAAGAACCTCAA
GATGCCTGGCGTCTACTATGTGGACTACAGACTGGAAAGAATCAAGGAGGCCAACAACGAGACCTACGTC
GAGCAGCACGAGGTGGCAGTGGCCAGATACTGCGACCTCCCTAGCAAACTGGGGCACAAGCTGAACGGCA
GTGGAGCTACTAACTTCAGCCTGCTGAAGCAGGCTGGTGACGTCGAGGAGAATCCTGGCCCCATGTCTAG
ACTGGACAAGAGCAAAGTCATAAACGGCGCTCTGGAATTACTCAATGGAGTCGGTATCGAAGGCCTGACG
ACAAGGAAACTCGCTCAAAAGCTGGGAGTTGAGCAGCCTACCCTGTACTGGCACGTGAAGAACAAGCGGG
CCCTGCTCGATGCCCTGCCAATCGAGATGCTGGACAGGCATCATACCCACTTCTGCCCCCTGGAAGGCGA
GTCATGGCAAGACTTTCTGCGGAACAACGCCAAGTCATTCCGCTGTGCTCTCCTCTCACATCGCGACGGG
GCTAAAGTGCATCTCGGCACCCGCCCAACAGAGAAACAGTACGAAACCCTGGAAAATCAGCTCGCGTTCC
TGTGTCAGCAAGGCTTCTCCCTGGAGAACGCACTGTACGCTCTGTCCGCCGTGGGCCACTTTACACTGGG
CTGCGTATTGGAGGAACAGGAGCATCAAGTAGCAAAAGAGGAAAGAGAGACACCTACCACCGATTCTATG
CCCCCACTTCTGAGACAAGCAATTGAGCTGTTCGACCGGCAGGGAGCCGAACCTGCCTTCCTTTTCGGCC
TGGAACTAATCATATGTGGCCTGGAGAAACAGCTAAAGTGCGAAAGCGGCGGGCCGGCCGACGCCCTTGA
CGATTTTGACTTAGACATGCTCCCAGCCGATGCCCTTGACGACTTTGACCTTGATATGCTGCCTGCTGAC
GCTCTTGACGATTTTGACCTTGACATGCTCCCCGGGTCCGGCGCTACTAACTTCAGCCTGCTGAAGCAGG
CTGGTGACGTCGAGGAGAATCCTGGTCCCATGACCGAGTACAAGCCCACGGTGCGCCTCGCCACCCGCGA
CGACGTCCCCAGGGCCGTACGCACCCTCGCCGCCGCGTTCGCCGACTACCCCGCCACGCGCCACACCGTC
GATCCGGACCGCCACATCGAGCGGGTCACCGAGCTGCAAGAACTCTTCCTCACGCGCGTCGGGCTCGACA
TCGGCAAGGTGTGGGTCGCGGACGACGGCGCCGCGGTGGCGGTCTGGACCACGCCGGAGAGCGTCGAAGC
GGGGGCGGTGTTCGCCGAGATCGGCCCGCGCATGGCCGAGTTGAGCGGTTCCCGGCTGGCCGCGCAGCAA
CAGATGGAAGGCCTCCTGGCGCCGCACCGGCCCAAGGAGCCCGCGTGGTTCCTGGCCACCGTCGGCGTCT
CGCCCGACCACCAGGGCAAGGGTCTGGGCAGCGCCGTCGTGCTCCCCGGAGTGGAGGCGGCCGAGCGCGC
CGGGGTGCCCGCCTTCCTGGAGACCTCCGCGCCCCGCAACCTCCCCTTCTACGAGCGGCTCGGCTTCACC
GTCACCGCCGACGTCGAGGTGCCCGAAGGACCGCGCACCTGGTGCATGACCCGCAAGCCCGGTGCCTGAT
TCGAAGGCCTGTCGTGAAGCTTGGGGATCAATTCTCTAGAGCTCGCTGATCAGCCTCGACTGTGCCTTCT
AGTTGCCAGCCATCTGTTGTTTGCCCCTCCCCCGTGCCTTCCTTGACCCTGGAAGGTGCCACTCCCACTG
TCCTTTCCTAATAAAATGAGGAAATTGCATCGCATTGTCTGAGTAGGTGTCATTCTATTCTGGGGGGTGG
GGTGGGGCAGGACAGCAAGGGGGAGGATTGGGAAGACAATAGCAGGCATGCTGGGGATGCGGTGGGCTCT
ATGGCTTCTGAGGCGGAAAGAACCAGCTGGGCCTACTAGCTACTCGGGACCCCTTACCGAAACATCGCCG
CATTCTGCAGAGGAGTCGAGTGTATGTAAACTTCTGACCCACTGGGAATGTGATGAAAGAAATAAAAGCT
GAAATGAATCATTCTCTCTACTATTATTCTGATATTTCACATTCTTAAAATAAAGTGGTGATCCTAACTG
ACCTAAGACAGGGAATTTTTACTAGGATTAAATGTCAGGAATTGTGAAAAAGTGAGTTTAAATGTATTTG
GCTAAGGTGTATGTAAACTTCCGACTTCAACTGTATAGGGATCCGCTTCCTCGCTCACTGACTCGCTGCG
CTCGGTCGTTCGGCTGCGGCGAGCGGTATCAGCTCACTCAAAGGCGGTAATACGGTTATCCACAGAATCA
GGGGATAACGCAGGAAAGAACATGTGAGCAAAAGGCCAGCAAAAGGCCAGGAACCGTAAAAAGGCCGCGT
TGCTGGCGTTTTTCCATAGGCTCCGCCCCCCTGACGAGCATCACAAAAATCGACGCTCAAGTCAGAGGTG
GCGAAACCCGACAGGACTATAAAGATACCAGGCGTTTCCCCCTGGAAGCTCCCTCGTGCGCTCTCCTGTT
CCGACCCTGCCGCTTACCGGATACCTGTCCGCCTTTCTCCCTTCGGGAAGCGTGGCGCTTTCTCATAGCT
CACGCTGTAGGTATCTCAGTTCGGTGTAGGTCGTTCGCTCCAAGCTGGGCTGTGTGCACGAACCCCCCGT
TCAGCCCGACCGCTGCGCCTTATCCGGTAACTATCGTCTTGAGTCCAACCCGGTAAGACACGACTTATCG
CCACTGGCAGCAGCCACTGGTAACAGGATTAGCAGAGCGAGGTATGTAGGCGGTGCTACAGAGTTCTTGA
AGTGGTGGCCTAACTACGGCTACACTAGAAGAACAGTATTTGGTATCTGCGCTCTGCTGAAGCCAGTTAC
CTTCGGAAAAAGAGTTGGTAGCTCTTGATCCGGCAAACAAACCACCGCTGGTAGCGGTGGTTTTTTTGTT
TGCAAGCAGCAGATTACGCGCAGAAAAAAAGGATCTCAAGAAGATCCTTTGATCTTTTCTACGGGGTCTG
ACGCTCAGTGGAACGAAAACTCACGTTAAGGGATTTTGGTCATGAGATTATCAAAAAGGATCTTCACCTA
GATCCTTTTAAATTAAAAATGAAGTTTTAAATCAATCTAAAGTATATATGAGTAAACTTGGTCTGACAGT
TACCAATGCTTAATCAGTGAGGCACCTATCTCAGCGATCTGTCTATTTCGTTCATCCATAGTTGCCTGAC
TCCCCGTCGTGTAGATAACTACGATACGGGAGGGCTTACCATCTGGCCCCAGTGCTGCAATGATACCGCG
AGACCCACGCTCACCGGCTCCAGATTTATCAGCAATAAACCAGCCAGCCGGAAGGGCCGAGCGCAGAAGT
GGTCCTGCAACTTTATCCGCCTCCATCCAGTCTATTAATTGTTGCCGGGAAGCTAGAGTAAGTAGTTCGC
CAGTTAATAGTTTGCGCAACGTTGTTGCCATTGCTACAGGCATCGTGGTGTCACGCTCGTCGTTTGGTAT
GGCTTCATTCAGCTCCGGTTCCCAACGATCAAGGCGAGTTACATGATCCCCCATGTTGTGCAAAAAAGCG
GTTAGCTCCTTCGGTCCTCCGATCGTTGTCAGAAGTAAGTTGGCCGCAGTGTTATCACTCATGGTTATGG
CAGCACTGCATAATTCTCTTACTGTCATGCCATCCGTAAGATGCTTTTCTGTGACTGGTGAGTACTCAAC
CAAGTCATTCTGAGAATAGTGTATGCGGCGACCGAGTTGCTCTTGCCCGGCGTCAATACGGGATAATACC
GCGCCACATAGCAGAACTTTAAAAGTGCTCATCATTGGAAAACGTTCTTCGGGGCGAAAACTCTCAAGGA
TCTTACCGCTGTTGAGATCCAGTTCGATGTAACCCACTCGTGCACCCAACTGATCTTCAGCATCTTTTAC
TTTCACCAGCGTTTCTGGGTGAGCAAAAACAGGAAGGCAAAATGCCGCAAAAAAGGGAATAAGGGCGACA
CGGAAATGTTGAATACTCATACTCTTCCTTTTTCAATATTATTGAAGCATTTATCAGGGTTATTGTCTCA
TGAGCGGATACATATTTGAATGTATTTAGAAAAATAAACAAATAGGGGTTCCGCGCACATTTCCCCGAAA
AGTGCCACCTGATGCGGTGTGAAATACCGCACAGATGCGTAAGGAGAAAATACCGCATCAGGAAATTGTA
AGCGTTAATATTTTGTTAAAATT
Features (pLannotate 1.2.2; 15 found; start..end, strand, type, name):
    295..607     +  promoter       tight TRE promoter: Tet-responsive promoter PTight, consisting of seven tet operator sequences followed by the minimal CMV promoter
    686..2338    +  CDS            luciferase: firefly luciferase synthetic luc2 version of the luciferase gene
   2414..2495    -  polyA_signal   SV40 poly(A) signal: SV40 polyadenylation signal
   2518..2586    -  CDS            large T antigen (fragment): large T antigen from SV40 (simian virus 40)
   3218..3916    +  CDS            TagBFP: TagBFP is a basic (constitutively fluorescent) blue fluorescent protein published in 2008, derived from Entacmaea quadricolor. It is reported to be a very rapidly-maturing monomer with very low acid sensitivity.
   3983..4680    +  CDS            rtTA3 (fragment): reverse tetracycline transactivator 3 activates expression from Tet-responsive promoters in the presence of doxycycline
   4610..4720    +  CDS            VP48: 3 tandem repeats of the minimal activation domain of herpes simplex virus VP16 (Cheng et al., 2013)
   4790..5389    +  CDS            PuroR: puromycin N-acetyltransferase; pac from Streptomyces alboniger; confers resistance to puromycin
   5450..5674    +  polyA_signal   bGH poly(A) signal: bovine growth hormone polyadenylation signal
   5678..5699    +  promoter       SV40 promoter (fragment): SV40 enhancer and early promoter
   6171..6759    -  rep_origin     ori: high-copy-number ColE1/pMB1/pBR322/pUC origin of replication
   6930..7790    -  CDS            AmpR: β-lactamase; bla; confers resistance to ampicillin, carbenicillin, and related antibiotics
   7791..7895    -  promoter       AmpR promoter: bla
   7922..7972    +  misc_feature   bom (fragment): basis of mobility region from pBR322
   7973..8003    -  rep_origin     M13 ori (fragment): M13 bacteriophage origin of replication; arrow indicates direction of (+) strand synthesis
