[The description below was written by a language model from this plasmid's Addgene catalogue record and pLannotate feature annotations shown in this document.]
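Description:
pSBtet-BP is an empty-backbone Sleeping Beauty transposon vector for making stable, doxycycline-inducible mammalian cell lines. It is built on pUC19 and is propagated in E. coli as a high-copy plasmid through the ColE1/pUC origin, with ampicillin selection from the β-lactamase gene. The depositor's full sequence is about 8 kb. The automated feature table does not annotate the transposon inverted repeats, although the catalogue entry describes the plasmid as an SB transposon. The cargo between those repeats would be moved into the genome when Sleeping Beauty transposase is supplied; the record does not describe the source of the transposase.

The payload has two expression units. The first is a tight Tet-responsive promoter, made of seven tet operators upstream of a minimal CMV promoter and listed as TCE in the catalogue. It drives a firefly luciferase (luc2) coding sequence that ends in an SV40 polyadenylation signal. Luciferase occupies the SfiI cloning site, so it acts as a placeholder to be replaced by the gene of interest and can also serve as an inducible reporter control. The second unit is constitutive and runs from the RPBSA promoter named in the catalogue, which the feature table does not annotate. It expresses TagBFP, the reverse tetracycline transactivator rtTA3 with its VP16-derived activation repeats, and puromycin N-acetyltransferase in series, followed by a bGH polyadenylation signal. The elements that link these three coding sequences are not annotated.

A single integrated transposon therefore carries the transactivator needed for induction, a blue fluorescent marker for tracking or sorting, and puromycin resistance for selecting stable integrants.
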