Addgene plasmid #60496: pSBtet-BP
Purpose: (Empty Backbone) SB-transposon with inducible SfiI cloning site for GOI (contains firefly luciferase) and constitutive expression of BFP, rtTA and puromycin resistance gene
Depositing lab: Eric Kowarz. Depositing organization: Goethe-Universitaet Frankfurt am Main. Publication: Optimized Sleeping Beauty transposons rapidly generate stable transgenic cell lines. Kowarz E, Loescher D, Marschalek R. Biotechnol J. 2015 Feb 4. doi: 10.1002/biot.201400821. PubMed 25650551.
Backbone
  Vector backbone: pUC19
  Backbone size (bp): 2021
  Vector type: Mammalian Expression ; Transposon
  Promoter: TCE & RPBSA
  Selectable markers: Puromycin
Growth in bacteria
  Bacterial resistance: Ampicillin, 100 μg/mL
  Growth temperature: 37°C
  Growth strain: Top10
  Copy number: High Copy
Gene/Insert
  Cloning method: Restriction Enzyme
  Sequencing primers: 5′ CCTGGAGCCAATTCCAACTCT; 3′ CACTGCATTCTTGTTGTGGTT
Terms and licenses: Academic/Nonprofit Terms; Industry Terms: Not Available to Industry
How to cite: pSBtet-BP was a gift from Eric Kowarz (Addgene plasmid # 60496 ; http://n2t.net/addgene:60496 ; RRID:Addgene_60496)
