>Addgene plasmid #60496 | pSBtet-BP | addgene partial sequence | sequence record 100482 | LNCX 5'-AGCTCGTTTAGTGAACCGTCAGATC-3'
ACTCTTTTGCCTTATACCTACTTTCCGTACCACTTCCTACCCTCGAAAGGCCTCTGAGGCCACCATGGAA
GATGCCAAAAACATTAAGAAGGGCCCAGCGCCATTCTACCCACTCGAAGACGGGACCGCCGGCGAGCAGC
TGCACAAAGCCATGAAGCGCTACGCCCTGGTGCCCGGCACCATCGCCTTTACCGACGCACATATCGAGGT
GGACATTACCTACGCCGAGTACTTCGAGATGAGCGTTCGGCTGGCAGAAGCTATGAAGCGCTATGGGCTG
AATACAAACCATCGGATCGTGGTGTGCAGCGAGAATAGCTTGCAGTTCTTCATGCCCGTGTTGGGTGCCC
TGTTCATCGGTGTGGCTGTGGCCCCAGCTAACGACATCTACAACGAGCGCGAGCTGCTGAACAGCATGGG
CATCAGCCAGCCCACCGTCGTATTCGTGAGCAAGAAAGGGCTGCAAAAGATCCTCAACGTGCAAAAGAAG
CTACCGATCATACAAAAGATCATCATCATGGATAGCAAGACCGACTACCAGGGCTTCCAAAGCATGTACA
CCTTCGTGACTTCCCATTTGCCACCCGGCTTCAACGAGTACGACTTCGTGCCCGAGAGCTTCGACCGGGA
CAAAACCATCGCCCTGATCATGAACAGTAGTGGCAGTACCGGATTGCCCAAGGGCGTAGCCCTACCGCAC
CGCACCGCTTGTGTCCGATTCAGTCATGCCCGCGACCCCATCTTCGGCAACCAGATCATCCCCGACACCG
CTATCCTCAGCGTGGTGCCATTTCACCACGGCTTCGGCATGTTCACCACGCTGGGCTACTTGATCTGCGG
CTTTCGGGTC
