>Addgene plasmid #60496 | pSBtet-BP | addgene partial sequence | sequence record 100484 | EBV-rev 5'-GTGGTTTGTCCAAACTCATC-3'
TATTCTTGCGCAGCTTGCAAGACTATAAGATTCAATCTGCCCTGCTGGTGCCCACACTATTTAGCTTCTT
CGCTAAGAGCACTCTCATCGACAAGTACGACCTAAGCAACTTGCACGAGATCGCCAGCGGCGGGGCGCCG
CTCAGCAAGGAGGTAGGTGAGGCCGTGGCCAAACGCTTCCACCTACCAGGCATCCGCCAGGGCTACGGCC
TGACAGAAACAACCAGCGCCATTCTGATCACCCCCGAAGGGGACGACAAGCCTGGCGCAGTAGGCAAGGT
GGTGCCCTTCTTCGAGGCTAAGGTGGTGGACTTGGACACCGGTAAGACACTGGGTGTGAACCAGCGCGGC
GAGCTGTGCGTCCGTGGCCCCATGATCATGAGCGGCTACGTTAACAACCCCGAGGCTACAAACGCTCTCA
TCGACAAGGACGGCTGGCTGCACAGCGGCGACATCGCCTACTGGGACGAGGACGAGCACTTCTTCATCGT
GGACCGGCTGAAGAGCCTGATCAAATACAAGGGCTACCAGGTAGCCCCAGCCGAACTGGAGAGCATCCTG
CTGCAACACCCCAACATCTTCGACGCCGGGGTCGCCGGCCTGCCCGACGACGATGCCGGCGAGCTGCCCG
CCGCAGTCGTCGTGCTGGAACACGGTAAAACCATGACCGAGAAGGAGATCGTGGACTATGTGGCCAGCCA
GGTTACAACCGCCAAGAAGCTGCGCGGTGGTGTTGTGTTCGTGGACGAGGTGCCTAAAGGACTGACCGGC
AAGTTGGACGCCCGCAAGATCCGCGAGATTCTCATTAAGGCCAAGAAGGGCGGCAAGATCGCCGTGTAAG
GCCTGTCAGGCC
