>Addgene plasmid #60496 | pSBtet-BP | addgene partial sequence | sequence record 100686 | BFP-F 5'-CCTTCACCGAGACGCTGTA-3'
TGGCCCTGAAGCTCGTGGGCGGGAGCCATCTGATCGCAAACATCAAGACCACATATAGATCCAAGAAACC
CGCTAAGAACCTCAAGATGCCTGGCGTCTACTATGTGGACTACAGACTGGAAAGAATCAAGGAGGCCAAC
AACGAGACCTACGTCGAGCAGCACGAGGTGGCAGTGGCCAGATACTGCGACCTCCCTAGCAAACTGGGGC
ACAAGCTGAACGGCAGTGGAGCTACTAACTTCAGCCTGCTGAAGCAGGCTGGTGACGTCGAGGAGAATCC
TGGCCCCATGTCTAGACTGGACAAGAGCAAAGTCATAAACGGCGCTCTGGAATTACTCAATGGAGTCGGT
ATCGAAGGCCTGACGACAAGGAAACTCGCTCAAAAGCTGGGAGTTGAGCAGCCTACCCTGTACTGGCACG
TGAAGAACAAGCGGGCCCTGCTCGATGCCCTGCCAATCGAGATGCTGGACAGGCATCATACCCACTTCTG
CCCCCTGGAAGGCGAGTCATGGCAAGACTTTCTGCGGAACAACGCCAAGTCATTCCGCTGTGCTCTCCTC
TCACATCGCGACGGGGCTAAAGTGCATCTCGGCACCCGCCCAACAGAGAAACAGTACGAAACCCTGGAAA
ATCAGCTCGCGTTCCTGTGTCAGCAAGGCTTCTCCCTGGAGAACGCACTGTACGCTCTGTCCGCCGTGGG
CCACTTTACACTGGGCTGCGTATTGGAGGAACAGGAGCATCAAGTAGCAAAAGAGGAAAGAGAGACACCT
ACCACCGATTCTATGCCCCCACTTCTGAGACAAGCAATTGAGCTGTTCGACCGGCAGGGAGCCGAACCTG
CCTTCCTTTTCGGCCTGGAACTAATC
