>Addgene plasmid #60496 | pSBtet-BP | addgene partial sequence | sequence record 100687 | puro-variant-R 5'-gtgggcttgtactcggtcat-3'
CCAACAACGAGACCTACGTCGAGCAGCACGAGGTGGCAGTGGCCAGATACTGCGACCTCCCTAGCAAACT
GGGGCACAAGCTGAACGGCAGTGGAGCTACTAACTTCAGCCTGCTGAAGCAGGCTGGTGACGTCGAGGAG
AATCCTGGCCCCATGTCTAGACTGGACAAGAGCAAAGTCATAAACGGCGCTCTGGAATTACTCAATGGAG
TCGGTATCGAAGGCCTGACGACAAGGAAACTCGCTCAAAAGCTGGGAGTTGAGCAGCCTACCCTGTACTG
GCACGTGAAGAACAAGCGGGCCCTGCTCGATGCCCTGCCAATCGAGATGCTGGACAGGCATCATACCCAC
TTCTGCCCCCTGGAAGGCGAGTCATGGCAAGACTTTCTGCGGAACAACGCCAAGTCATTCCGCTGTGCTC
TCCTCTCACATCGCGACGGGGCTAAAGTGCATCTCGGCACCCGCCCAACAGAGAAACAGTACGAAACCCT
GGAAAATCAGCTCGCGTTCCTGTGTCAGCAAGGCTTCTCCCTGGAGAACGCACTGTACGCTCTGTCCGCC
GTGGGCCACTTTACACTGGGCTGCGTATTGGAGGAACAGGAGCATCAAGTAGCAAAAGAGGAAAGAGAGA
CACCTACCACCGATTCTATGCCCCCACTTCTGAGACAAGCAATTGAGCTGTTCGACCGGCAGGGAGCCGA
ACCTGCCTTCCTTTTCGGCCTGGAACTAATCATATGTGGCCTGGAGAAACAGCTAAAGTGCGAAAGCGGC
GGGCCGGCCGACGCCCTTGACGATTTTGACTTAGACATGCTCCCAGCCGATGCCCTTGACGACTTTGACC
TTGATATGCTGCCTGCTGACGCTCTTGACGATTTTGACCTTGACATGCTCCCCGGGTCCGGCGCTACTAA
CTTCAGCCTGCTGAAGCAGG
